>Addgene plasmid #18353 | T4 Lysozyme N53A N55A V57A | addgene partial sequence | sequence record 24140 | 3primeUP
CTANGAAAAGCCGCTCATTAGGCGGGCTCAGATCTGCTCATGTTTGACAGCTTATCATCGATCNGCTTCG
GCAATAAATTCTTGATATGTTTTCATATGTTTCCTTTAAATATTTTAATTAGTAATTGTCTATTCAAGTA
ATTGTGAATATACTATCACAATTCCAAGAGAAAGTAAACAGCTTTATAGATTTTTATACGCGTCCCAAGT
GCCAGTTCTAAACGTTGTAATGACTCGTTTTGCGCGATTAGGTGTTTGATTATACCATCTACTTTTAGCT
AAGTTAACTGCTGCTTCATCCCAGCGTTTTTGTTGAAGCATACGTAAAGAGTTAGTAAATCCTGCCACAC
CGGTTTCTCCCATTTGGAAAACCATATTAATCAATGCACAGCGACGAACCGCATCAAGAGAATCATAAAC
CGGTTTTAATTTAGCATTTCTCAGAATTCCGCGAACAGCAGCATCAACATCCTGATTAAAGAGTTTTTCA
GCCTCATCTTTTGTAATTGCACCAGCGCAAGCACGCCCAATAGCTTTATCTAATTCAGATTTAGCAGCAT
TAAGTGATGGACTTTTTGTAAGCAAATGACCGATGCCAATAGTGTAATAGCCTTCTGTGTCTTTATAGAT
TTTAAGTCTAAGACCTTCATCTATACGTAACATTTCAAATATATTCATAATACCTCCTAAGCATCGATGG
ATCCTGTTTCCTGTGTGAAATTGTTATCCGCTCACAATTCCACACATTATACGAGCCGATGATTAATTGT
CAACAGGGGGATGGGGAGTAAGCTGATCCTGTTTCCTGTGTGAAATTGTTATCCGCTCACAATTCCNCAC
ATTATACGAGCCGATGATTAATTGTCAACAGGGGGATGGGGAGTAAGCTCATCGATGGATCGACCCGGNT
TNCCGGGGGGAAATGGTTATCCGCNCNCNATTCCNCNCATTANACGAGCCGGAAGCANAAAGNGGNAANG
CCNGGGGGGNCCNAAGGAGGGANCNAACTTACNTTAANTGGCGTTGNNGCNCCCNGGCCCGNCTTTCCNG
NNCGGGNAAACCNGGNCGGGGCCGN
