[The description below was written by a language model from this plasmid's Addgene catalogue record.]
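Description:
T4 Lysozyme N53A N55A V57A is a bacterial expression plasmid built on the pHS1403 backbone (about 5 kb without insert) that carries a mutant form of the bacteriophage T4 lysozyme gene (gene e). It is a high-copy plasmid propagated in E. coli under ampicillin selection. The record does not name the origin of replication or the promoter that drives expression, and no feature table is available to confirm these or any other backbone elements.

The insert is roughly 600 bp and was cloned as a BamHI–HindIII fragment, with both sites preserved. According to the depositor's notes, the BamHI site lies 27 bp from the start codon and the HindIII site 115 bp from the stop codon, so the fragment includes short flanking untranslated regions around the coding sequence. The encoded protein carries three alanine substitutions, at Asn53, Asn55 and Val57; the record also lists the alternative name 33AAA for this variant. No fusion tags or reporters are recorded.

The record does not state the purpose of the construct. T4 lysozyme is a widely used model protein for studying how amino-acid substitutions affect folding, stability and structure. A multiple-alanine variant in a bacterial expression vector fits with producing recombinant mutant protein for that kind of biophysical or structural work.
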