Addgene plasmid #18353: T4 Lysozyme N53A N55A V57A
Depositing lab: Brian Matthews. Depositing organization: University of Oregon.
Backbone
  Vector backbone: pHS1403
  Backbone size w/o insert (bp): 5000
  Vector type: Bacterial Expression
Growth in bacteria
  Bacterial resistance: Ampicillin, 100 μg/mL
  Growth temperature: 37°C
  Growth strain: DH5alpha
  Copy number: High Copy
Gene/Insert
  Gene/Insert name: T4 Lysozyme (alt name: 33AAA)
  Species: Bacteriophage T4
  Insert size (bp): 600
  Mutation: N53A N55A V57A
  GenBank ID: NP_049736
  Entrez Gene: e (a.k.a. T4p123)
  Cloning method: Restriction Enzyme; 5′ cloning site BamHI (not destroyed); 3′ cloning site HindIII (not destroyed)
  Sequencing primers: 5′ na; 3′ GGCGTATCACGAGGCCC
Terms and licenses: Academic/Nonprofit Terms; Industry Terms: Not Available to Industry
Depositor comments: The BamHI site is 27 bp from the ATG and the HindIII site is 115 bp from the stop.
How to cite: T4 Lysozyme N53A N55A V57A was a gift from Brian Matthews (Addgene plasmid # 18353 ; http://n2t.net/addgene:18353 ; RRID:Addgene_18353)
